>Addgene plasmid #45817 | pMSCV-puro-mMCL1-WT | depositor partial sequence | sequence record 64451 | mouse MCL-1 996 base pairs
ATGTTTGGCCTGCGGAGAAACGCGGTCATCGGCTTGAACCTGTACTGCGGCGGCGCCAGCCTCGGCGCGG
GCGGCGGTTCTCCGGCAGGGGCGCGCCTGGTGGCCGAGGAGGCCAAGGCGCGGCGCGAGGGGGGAGGGGA
GGCCGCCCTGCTGCCCGGCGCGCGGGTGGTCGCCCGGCCGCCGCCCGTGGGCGCCGAGGACCCCGACGTC
ACCGCGTCGGCCGAAAGGCGGCTGCATAAGTCGCCCGGCCTCCTCGCCGTGCCGCCCGAGGAGATGGCCG
CGTCGGCCGCCGCCGCCATCGTGTCTCCGGAGGAGGAACTGGACGGCTGCGAGCCGGAGGCCATCGGCAA
GCGCCCGGCCGTGCTGCCCCTCCTGGAGCGCGTGAGCGAGGCGGCCAAGAGCTCCGGGGCCGACGGCTCT
CTGCCCTCCACGCCGCCGCCGCCCGAGGAGGAAGAGGACGACCTATACCGCCAGTCGCTGGAGATCATCT
CGCGCTACTTGCGGGAGCAGGCGACCGGCTCCAAGGACTCGAAGCCTCTGGGCGAGGCGGGCGCGGCGGG
CCGGAGAGCGCTGGAGACCCTGCGGCGCGTGGGCGACGGCGTGCAGCGCAACCACGAGACGGCCTTCCAG
GGCATGCTCCGGAAACTGGACATTAAAAACGAAGGCGATGTTAAATCTTTTTCTCGAGTAATGGTCCATG
TTTTCAAAGATGGCGTAACAAACTGGGGCAGGATTGTGACTCTTATTTCTTTCGGTGCCTTTGTGGCCAA
ACACTTAAAGAGCGTAAACCAAGAAAGCTTCATCGAACCATTAGCAGAAACTATCACAGATGTTCTTGTA
AGGACGAAACGGGACTGGCTTGTCAAACAAAGAGGCTGGGATGGGTTTGTGGAGTTCTTCCACGTACAGG
ACCTAGAAGGCGGCATCAGAAATGTGCTGCTGGCTTTTGCGGGTGTTGCTGGAGTAGGGGCTGGTCTGGC
ATATCTAATAAGATAG
