>Addgene plasmid #45817 | pMSCV-puro-mMCL1-WT | depositor partial sequence | sequence record 64452 | pMSCV-puro plasmid sequence (mMCL-1 is cloned into the ECORI site inside the pMSCV-puro vector)
TGAAAGACCCCACCTGTAGGTTTGGCAAGCTAGCTTAAGTAACGCCATTTTGCAAGGCATGGAAAATACA
TAACTGAGAATAGAGAAGTTCAGATCAAGGTTAGGAACAGAGAGACAGCAGAATATGGGCCAAACAGGAT
ATCTGTGGTAAGCAGTTCCTGCCCCGGCTCAGGGCCAAGAACAGATGGTCCCCAGATGCGGTCCCGCCCT
CAGCAGTTTCTAGAGAACCATCAGATGTTTCCAGGGTGCCCCAAGGACCTGAAATGACCCTGTGCCTTAT
TTGAACTAACCAATCAGTTCGCTTCTCGCTTCTGTTCGCGCGCTTCTGCTCCCCGAGCTCAATAAAAGAG
CCCACAACCCCTCACTCGGCGCGCCAGTCCTCCGATAGACTGCGTCGCCCGGGTACCCGTATTCCCAATA
AAGCCTCTTGCTGTTTGCATCCGAATCGTGGACTCGCTGATCCTTGGGAGGGTCTCCTCAGATTGATTGA
CTGCCCACCTCGGGGGTCTTTCATTTGGAGGTTCCACCGAGATTTGGAGACCCCTGCCCAGGGACCACCG
ACCCCCCCGCCGGGAGGTAAGCTGGCCAGCGGTCGTTTCGTGTCTGTCTCTGTCTTTGTGCGTGTTTGTG
CCGGCATCTAATGTTTGCGCCTGCGTCTGTACTAGTTAGCTAACTAGCTCTGTATCTGGCGGACCCGTGG
TGGAACTGACGAGTTCTGAACACCCGGCCGCAACCCTGGGAGACGTCCCAGGGACTTTGGGGGCCGTTTT
TGTGGCCCGACCTGAGGAAGGGAGTCGATGTGGAATCCGACCCCGTCAGGATATGTGGTTCTGGTAGGAG
ACGAGAACCTAAAACAGTTCCCGCCTCCGTCTGAATTTTTGCTTTCGGTTTGGAACCGAAGCCGCGCGTC
TTGTCTGCTGCAGCGCTGCAGCATCGTTCTGTGTTGTCTCTGTCTGACTGTGTTTCTGTATTTGTCTGAA
AATTAGGGCCAGACTGTTACCACTCCCTTAAGTTTGACCTTAGGTCACTGGAAAGATGTCGAGCGGATCG
CTCACAACCAGTCGGTAGATGTCAAGAAGAGACGTTGGGTTACCTTCTGCTCTGCAGAATGGCCAACCTT
TAACGTCGGATGGCCGCGAGACGGCACCTTTAACCGAGACCTCATCACCCAGGTTAAGATCAAGGTCTTT
TCACCTGGCCCGCATGGACACCCAGACCAGGTCCCCTACATCGTGACCTGGGAAGCCTTGGCTTTTGACC
CCCCTCCCTGGGTCAAGCCCTTTGTACACCCTAAGCCTCCGCCTCCTCTTCCTCCATCCGCCCCGTCTCT
CCCCCTTGAACCTCCTCGTTCGACCCCGCCTCGATCCTCCCTTTATCCAGCCCTCACTCCTTCTCTAGGC
GCCGGAATTAGATCTCTCGAGGTTAACGAATTCTACCGGGTAGGGGAGGCGCTTTTCCCAAGGCAGTCTG
GAGCATGCGCTTTAGCAGCCCCGCTGGGCACTTGGCGCTACACAAGTGGCCTCTGGCCTCGCACACATTC
CACATCCACCGGTAGGCGCCAACCGGCTCCGTTCTTTGGTGGCCCCTTCGCGCCACCTTCTACTCCTCCC
CTAGTCAGGAAGTTCCCCCCCGCCCCGCAGCTCGCGTCGTGCAGGACGTGACAAATGGAAGTAGCACGTC
TCACTAGTCTCGTGCAGATGGACAGCACCGCTGAGCAATGGAAGCGGGTAGGCCTTTGGGGCAGCGGCCA
ATAGCAGCTTTGCTCCTTCGCTTTCTGGGCTCAGAGGCTGGGAAGGGGTGGGTCCGGGGGCGGGCTCAGG
GGCGGGCTCAGGGGCGGGGCGGGCGCCCGAAGGTCCTCCGGAGGCCCGGCATTCTGCACGCTTCAAAAGC
GCACGTCTGCCGCGCTGTTCTCCTCTTCCTCATCTCCGGGCCTTTCGACCTGCAGCCCAAGCTTACCATG
ACCGAGTACAAGCCCACGGTGCGCCTCGCCACCCGCGACGACGTCCCCAGGGCCGTACGCACCCTCGCCG
CCGCGTTCGCCGACTACCCCGCCACGCGCCACACCGTCGATCCGGACCGCCACATCGAGCGGGTCACCGA
GCTGCAAGAACTCTTCCTCACGCGCGTCGGGCTCGACATCGGCAAGGTGTGGGTCGCGGACGACGGCGCC
GCGGTGGCGGTCTGGACCACGCCGGAGAGCGTCGAAGCGGGGGCGGTGTTCGCCGAGATCGGCCCGCGCA
TGGCCGAGTTGAGCGGTTCCCGGCTGGCCGCGCAGCAACAGATGGAAGGCCTCCTGGCGCCGCACCGGCC
CAAGGAGCCCGCGTGGTTCCTGGCCACCGTCGGCGTCTCGCCCGACCACCAGGGCAAGGGTCTGGGCAGC
GCCGTCGTGCTCCCCGGAGTGGAGGCGGCCGAGCGCGCCGGGGTGCCCGCCTTCCTGGAGACCTCCGCGC
CCCGCAACCTCCCCTTCTACGAGCGGCTCGGCTTCACCGTCACCGCCGACGTCGAGGTGCCCGAAGGACC
GCGCACCTGGTGCATGACCCGCAAGCCCGGTGCCTGACGCCCGCCCCACGACCCGCAGCGCCCGACCGAA
AGGAGCGCACGACCCCATGCATCGATAAAATAAAAGATTTTATTTAGTCTCCAGAAAAAGGGGGGAATGA
AAGACCCCACCTGTAGGTTTGGCAAGCTAGCTTAAGTAACGCCATTTTGCAAGGCATGGAAAATACATAA
CTGAGAATAGAGAAGTTCAGATCAAGGTTAGGAACAGAGAGACAGCAGAATATGGGCCAAACAGGATATC
TGTGGTAAGCAGTTCCTGCCCCGGCTCAGGGCCAAGAACAGATGGTCCCCAGATGCGGTCCCGCCCTCAG
CAGTTTCTAGAGAACCATCAGATGTTTCCAGGGTGCCCCAAGGACCTGAAATGACCCTGTGCCTTATTTG
AACTAACCAATCAGTTCGCTTCTCGCTTCTGTTCGCGCGCTTCTGCTCCCCGAGCTCAATAAAAGAGCCC
ACAACCCCTCACTCGGCGCGCCAGTCCTCCGATAGACTGCGTCGCCCGGGTACCCGTGTATCCAATAAAC
CCTCTTGCAGTTGCATCCGACTTGTGGTCTCGCTGTTCCTTGGGAGGGTCTCCTCTGAGTGATTGACTAC
CCGTCAGCGGGGGTCTTTCATGGGTAACAGTTTCTTGAAGTTGGAGAACAACATTCTGAGGGTAGGAGTC
GAATATTAAGTAATCCTGACTCAATTAGCCACTGTTTTGAATCCACATACTCCAATACTCCTGAAATAGT
TCATTATGGACAGCGCAGAAGAGCTGGGGAGAATTAATTCGTAATCATGGTCATAGCTGTTTCCTGTGTG
AAATTGTTATCCGCTCACAATTCCACACAACATACGAGCCGGAAGCATAAAGTGTAAAGCCTGGGGTGCC
TAATGAGTGAGCTAACTCACATTAATTGCGTTGCGCTCACTGCCCGCTTTCCAGTCGGGAAACCTGTCGT
GCCAGCTGCATTAATGAATCGGCCAACGCGCGGGGAGAGGCGGTTTGCGTATTGGGCGCTCTTCCGCTTC
CTCGCTCACTGACTCGCTGCGCTCGGTCGTTCGGCTGCGGCGAGCGGTATCAGCTCACTCAAAGGCGGTA
ATACGGTTATCCACAGAATCAGGGGATAACGCAGGAAAGAACATGTGAGCAAAAGGCCAGCAAAAGGCCA
GGAACCGTAAAAAGGCCGCGTTGCTGGCGTTTTTCCATAGGCTCCGCCCCCCTGACGAGCATCACAAAAA
TCGACGCTCAAGTCAGAGGTGGCGAAACCCGACAGGACTATAAAGATACCAGGCGTTTCCCCCTGGAAGC
TCCCTCGTGCGCTCTCCTGTTCCGACCCTGCCGCTTACCGGATACCTGTCCGCCTTTCTCCCTTCGGGAA
GCGTGGCGCTTTCTCATAGCTCACGCTGTAGGTATCTCAGTTCGGTGTAGGTCGTTCGCTCCAAGCTGGG
CTGTGTGCACGAACCCCCCGTTCAGCCCGACCGCTGCGCCTTATCCGGTAACTATCGTCTTGAGTCCAAC
CCGGTAAGACACGACTTATCGCCACTGGCAGCAGCCACTGGTAACAGGATTAGCAGAGCGAGGTATGTAG
GCGGTGCTACAGAGTTCTTGAAGTGGTGGCCTAACTACGGCTACACTAGAAGGACAGTATTTGGTATCTG
CGCTCTGCTGAAGCCAGTTACCTTCGGAAAAAGAGTTGGTAGCTCTTGATCCGGCAAACAAACCACCGCT
GGTAGCGGTGGTTTTTTTGTTTGCAAGCAGCAGATTACGCGCAGAAAAAAAGGATCTCAAGAAGATCCTT
TGATCTTTTCTACGGGGTCTGACGCTCAGTGGAACGAAAACTCACGTTAAGGGATTTTGGTCATGAGATT
ATCAAAAAGGATCTTCACCTAGATCCTTTTAAATTAAAAATGAAGTTTTAAATCAATCTAAAGTATATAT
GAGTAAACTTGGTCTGACAGTTACCAATGCTTAATCAGTGAGGCACCTATCTCAGCGATCTGTCTATTTC
GTTCATCCATAGTTGCCTGACTCCCCGTCGTGTAGATAACTACGATACGGGAGGGCTTACCATCTGGCCC
CAGTGCTGCAATGATACCGCGAGACCCACGCTCACCGGCTCCAGATTTATCAGCAATAAACCAGCCAGCC
GGAAGGGCCGAGCGCAGAAGTGGTCCTGCAACTTTATCCGCCTCCATCCAGTCTATTAATTGTTGCCGGG
AAGCTAGAGTAAGTAGTTCGCCAGTTAATAGTTTGCGCAACGTTGTTGCCATTGCTACAGGCATCGTGGT
GTCACGCTCGTCGTTTGGTATGGCTTCATTCAGCTCCGGTTCCCAACGATCAAGGCGAGTTACATGATCC
CCCATGTTGTGCAAAAAAGCGGTTAGCTCCTTCGGTCCTCCGATCGTTGTCAGAAGTAAGTTGGCCGCAG
TGTTATCACTCATGGTTATGGCAGCACTGCATAATTCTCTTACTGTCATGCCATCCGTAAGATGCTTTTC
TGTGACTGGTGAGTACTCAACCAAGTCATTCTGAGAATAGTGTATGCGGCGACCGAGTTGCTCTTGCCCG
GCGTCAATACGGGATAATACCGCGCCACATAGCAGAACTTTAAAAGTGCTCATCATTGGAAAACGTTCTT
CGGGGCGAAAACTCTCAAGGATCTTACCGCTGTTGAGATCCAGTTCGATGTAACCCACTCGTGCACCCAA
CTGATCTTCAGCATCTTTTACTTTCACCAGCGTTTCTGGGTGAGCAAAAACAGGAAGGCAAAATGCCGCA
AAAAAGGGAATAAGGGCGACACGGAAATGTTGAATACTCATACTCTTCCTTTTTCAATATTATTGAAGCA
TTTATCAGGGTTATTGTCTCATGAGCGGATACATATTTGAATGTATTTAGAAAAATAAACAAATAGGGGT
TCCGCGCACATTTCCCCGAAAAGTGCCACCTGACGTCTAAGAAACCATTATTATCATGACATTAACCTAT
AAAAATAGGCGTATCACGAGGCCCTTTCGTCTCGCGCGTTTCGGTGATGACGGTGAAAACCTCTGACACA
TGCAGCTCCCGGAGACGGTCACAGCTTGTCTGTAAGCGGATGCCGGGAGCAGACAAGCCCGTCAGGGCGC
GTCAGCGGGTGTTGGCGGGTGTCGGGGCTGGCTTAACTATGCGGCATCAGAGCAGATTGTACTGAGAGTG
CACCATATGCGGTGTGAAATACCGCACAGATGCGTAAGGAGAAAATACCGCATCAGGCGCCATTCGCCAT
TCAGGCTGCGCAACTGTTGGGAAGGGCGATCGGTGCGGGCCTCTTCGCTATTACGCCAGCTGGCGAAAGG
GGGATGTGCTGCAAGGCGATTAAGTTGGGTAACGCCAGGGTTTTCCCAGTCACGACGTTGTAAAACGACG
GCGCAAGGAATGGTGCATGCAAGGAGATGGCGCCCAACAGTCCCCCGGCCACGGGGCCTGCCACCATACC
CACGCCGAAACAAGCGCTCATGAGCCCGAAGTGGCGAGCCCGATCTTCCCCATCGGTGATGTCGGCGATA
TAGGCGCCAGCAACCGCACCTGTGGCGCCGGTGATGCCGGCCACGATGCGTCCGGCGTAGAGGCGATTAG
TCCAATTTGTTAAAGACAGGATATCAGTGGTCCAGGCTCTAGTTTTGACTCAACAATATCACCAGCTGAA
GCCTATAGAGTACGAGCCATAGATAAAATAAAAGATTTTATTTAGTCTCCAGAAAAAGGGGGGAA
