>Addgene plasmid #45817 | pMSCV-puro-mMCL1-WT | addgene partial sequence | sequence record 67555 | MSCV_C_rev2 5'-ggccagaggccacttgtgtagcgcc-3'
GCGGGGCTGCTAAGCGCATGCTCCAGACTGCCTTGGGAAAAGCGCCTCCCCTACCCGGTAGAATTCGCCC
TTCTATCTTATTAGATATGCCAGACCAGCCCCTACTCCAGCAACACCCGCAAAAGCCAGCAGCACATTTC
TGATGCCGCCTTCTAGGTCCTGTACGTGGAAGAACTCCACAAACCCATCCCAGCCTCTTTGTTTGACAAG
CCAGTCCCGTTTCGTCCTTACAAGAACATCTGTGATAGTTTCTGCTAATGGTTCGATGAAGCTTTCTTGG
TTTACGCTCTTTAAGTGTTTGGCCACAAAGGCACCGAAAGAAATAAGAGTCACAATCCTGCCCCAGTTTG
TTACGCCATCTTTGAAAACATGGACCATTACTCGAGAAAAAGATTTAACATCGCCTTCGTTTTTAATGTC
CAGTTTCCGGAGCATGCCCTGGAAGGCCGTCTCGTGGTTGCGCTGCACGCCGTCGCCCACGCGCCGCAGG
GTCTCCAGCGCTCTCCGGCCCGCCGCGCCCGCCTCGCCCAGAGGCTTCGAGTCCTTGGAGCCGGTCGCCT
GCTCCCGCAAGTAGCGCGAGATGATCTCCAGCGACTGGCGGTATAGGTCGTCCTCTTCCTCCTCGGGCGG
CGGCGGCGTGGAGGGCAGAGAGCCGTCGGCCCCGGAGCTCTTGGCCGCCTCGCTCACGCGCTCCAGGAGG
GGCAGCACGGCCGGGCGCTTGCCGATGGCCTCCGGCTCGCAGCCGTCCAGTTCCTCCTCCGGAGACACGA
TGGCGGCGGCGGCCGACGCGGCCATCTCCTCGGGCGGCACGGCGAGGAGGCCGGGCGACTTATGCAGCCG
CCT
