>Addgene plasmid #45817 | pMSCV-puro-mMCL1-WT | addgene partial sequence | sequence record 67556 | pLXSN5 5'-CCCTTGAACCTCCTCGTTCGACC-3'
CAGCCCTTACTCCTTCTCTAGGCGCCGGAATTAGATCTCTCGAGGTTAACGAATTCGCCCTTCCACCATG
TTTGGCCTGCGGAGAAACGCGGTCATCGGCTTGAACCTGTACTGCGGCGGCGCCAGCCTCGGCGCGGGCG
GCGGTTCTCCGGCAGGGGCGCGCCTGGTGGCCGAGGAGGCCAAGGCGCGGCGCGAGGGGGGAGGGGAGGC
CGCCCTGCTGCCCGGCGCGCGGGTGGTCGCCCGGCCGCCGCCCGTGGGCGCCGAGGACCCCGACGTCACC
GCGTCGGCCGAAAGGCGGCTGCATAAGTCGCCCGGCCTCCTCGCCGTGCCGCCCGAGGAGATGGCCGCGT
CGGCCGCCGCCGCCATCGTGTCTCCGGAGGAGGAACTGGACGGCTGCGAGCCGGAGGCCATCGGCAAGCG
CCCGGCCGTGCTGCCCCTCCTGGAGCGCGTGAGCGAGGCGGCCAAGAGCTCCGGGGCCGACGGCTCTCTG
CCCTCCACGCCGCCGCCGCCCGAGGAGGAAGAGGACGACCTATACCGCCAGTCGCTGGAGATCATCTCGC
GCTACTTGCGGGAGCAGGCGACCGGCTCCAAGGACTCGAAGCCTCTGGGCGAGGCGGGCGCGGCGGGCCG
GAGAGCGCTGGAGACCCTGCGGCGCGTGGGCGACGGCGTGCAGCGCAACCACGAGACGGCCTTCCAGGGC
ATGCTCCGGAAACTGGACATTAAAAACGAAGGCGATGTTAAATCTTTTTCTCGAGTAATGGTCCATGTTT
TCAAAGATGGCGTAACAAACTGGGGCAGGATTGTGACTCTTATTTCTTTCGGTGCCTTTGTGGCCAAACA
CTTAAAGAGCGTAAACCAAGAAAGCTTCATCGAACCATTAGCA
