[The description below was written by a language model from this plasmid's Addgene catalogue record.]
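Description:
pMSCV-puro-mMCL1-WT is a mammalian expression plasmid built on the pMSCV-puro backbone, a murine stem cell virus–derived retroviral vector, and carries the wild-type mouse MCL-1 coding sequence. The backbone is recorded as 6295 bp and the insert as 996 bp, for a total of 7291 bp. The plasmid is propagated in E. coli under ampicillin selection; its copy number is listed as unknown and the record gives no detail on the bacterial origin of replication. The insert was cloned non-directionally into a single EcoRI site, which is preserved on both flanks, so orientation had to be confirmed by sequencing rather than being fixed by the cloning strategy.

No feature table accompanies the entry, so the regulatory elements are not explicitly listed. In general, MSCV-puro vectors drive the inserted gene from the 5′ viral long terminal repeat, include a packaging signal that allows the transcript to be encapsidated when the plasmid is introduced into a retroviral packaging line, and carry a separate puromycin resistance cassette (as the "puro" in the name indicates) for selecting stably transduced mammalian cells. No epitope tag or reporter is recorded, and the "WT" designation suggests it serves as the unmodified reference alongside mutant versions.

MCL-1 is an anti-apoptotic BCL-2 family member. The associated publication concerns its localisation to the mitochondrial matrix and its role in linking mitochondrial fusion to respiration, so this construct is suited to stable expression or re-expression of wild-type mouse MCL-1 in cultured cells for studies of cell survival and mitochondrial function.
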