Addgene plasmid #45817: pMSCV-puro-mMCL1-WT
Depositing lab: Joseph Opferman. Publication: Anti-apoptotic MCL-1 localizes to the mitochondrial matrix and couples mitochondrial fusion to respiration. Perciavalle RM, Stewart DP, Koss B, Lynch J, Milasta S, Bathina M, Temirov J, Cleland MM, Pelletier S, Schuetz JD, Youle RJ, Green DR, Opferman JT. Nat Cell Biol. 2012 Apr 29;14(6):575-83. doi: 10.1038/ncb2488. PubMed 22544066.
Backbone
  Vector backbone: pMSCV-puro
  Backbone size w/o insert (bp): 6295
  Total vector size (bp): 7291
  Vector type: Mammalian Expression
Growth in bacteria
  Bacterial resistance: Ampicillin, 100 μg/mL
  Growth temperature: 37°C
  Growth strain: DH5alpha
  Copy number: Unknown
Gene/Insert
  Gene/Insert name: mMCL-1
  Species: M. musculus (mouse)
  Insert size (bp): 996
  Cloning method: Restriction Enzyme; 5′ cloning site EcoRI (not destroyed); 3′ cloning site EcoRI (not destroyed)
  Sequencing primers: 5′ 5' primer (1333–1355): 5'-CCCTTGAACCTCCTCGTTCGACC-3'; 3′ 3' primer (1660–1682): 5'-GAGACGTGCTACTTCCATTTGTC-3'
Terms and licenses: Academic/Nonprofit Terms; Industry Terms: Not Available to Industry
How to cite: pMSCV-puro-mMCL1-WT was a gift from Joseph Opferman (Addgene plasmid # 45817 ; http://n2t.net/addgene:45817 ; RRID:Addgene_45817)
